Addgene plasmid #172438: H11-mScarletSIIN
Purpose: Hipp11 targeting vector, expresses mScarlet-SIINFEKL
Depositing lab: Tyler Jacks. Depositing organization: Massachusetts Institute of Technology. Publication: The CD155/TIGIT axis promotes and maintains immune evasion in neoantigen-expressing pancreatic cancer. Freed-Pastor WA, Lambert LJ, Ely ZA, Pattada NB, Bhutkar A, Eng G, Mercer KL, Garcia AP, Lin L, Rideout WM 3rd, Hwang WL, Schenkel JM, Jaeger AM, Bronson RT, Westcott PMK, Hether TD, Divakar P, Reeves JW, Deshpande V, Delorey T, Phillips D, Yilmaz OH, Regev A, Jacks T. Cancer Cell. 2021 Oct 11;39(10):1342-1360.e14. doi: 10.1016/j.ccell.2021.07.007. Epub 2021 Aug 5. PubMed 34358448.
Backbone
  Vector backbone: H11 targeting vector
  Vector type: Mouse Targeting
Growth in bacteria
  Bacterial resistance: Ampicillin, 100 μg/mL
  Growth temperature: 37°C
  Growth strain: NEB Stable
  Copy number: Unknown
Gene/Insert
  Gene/Insert name: mScarlet-SIIN (alt name: SIINFEKL-P2A-mScarlet)
  Insert size (bp): 732
Terms and licenses: Academic/Nonprofit Terms; Industry Terms: Not Available to Industry
How to cite: H11-mScarletSIIN was a gift from Tyler Jacks (Addgene plasmid # 172438 ; http://n2t.net/addgene:172438 ; RRID:Addgene_172438)
