[The description below was written by a language model from this plasmid's Addgene catalogue record and pLannotate feature annotations shown in this document.]
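Description:
H11-mScarletSIIN is a mouse gene-targeting plasmid of about 7.5 kb, built on an H11 targeting backbone and intended to place a neoantigen-reporter cassette at the Hipp11 (H11) safe-harbour locus. It is propagated in E. coli through a high-copy ColE1/pUC-type origin and selected with ampicillin via the bla gene and its promoter. The remaining bacterial annotations (lacI, lacZα, bom and rop fragments, lac promoter/operator, and a short His-tag match) appear to be backbone remnants rather than functional parts of the design. The homology arms expected of a targeting vector are not annotated. The unannotated stretches on either side of the cassette may correspond to them, but the record does not confirm this, and no mammalian selection marker is annotated.

The payload is driven by the mouse PGK promoter, followed by an SV40 polyadenylation signal flanked by two same-orientation sites annotated as lox71. This arrangement is a lox-stop-lox element: the poly(A) signal terminates transcription until Cre recombinase excises it, making expression Cre-dependent. Downstream lies the open reading frame encoding the ovalbumin-derived CD8+ T cell epitope SIINFEKL, a P2A ribosomal-skipping peptide, and the red fluorescent protein mScarlet, so that antigen and reporter are produced from one transcript as separate polypeptides. A WPRE enhances transcript stability and expression, and a bGH poly(A) signal ends the unit.

The construct allows Cre-inducible expression of a defined model neoantigen, with red fluorescence marking the expressing cells. The associated work used it to study immune evasion in neoantigen-expressing pancreatic cancer.
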