Features (pLannotate 1.2.2; 22 found; start..end, strand, type, name):
      1..93      +  CDS            lacI (fragment): lac repressor; lacI; The lac repressor binds to the lac operator to inhibit transcription in E. coli. This inhibition can be relieved by adding lactose or isopropyl-β-D-thiogalactopyranoside (IPTG).
    106..127     +  protein_bind   CAP binding site: CAP binding activates transcription in the presence of cAMP. E. coli catabolite activator protein
    142..172     +  promoter       lac promoter: promoter for the E. coli lac operon
    180..196     +  protein_bind   lac operator: The lac repressor binds to the lac operator to inhibit transcription in E. coli. This inhibition can be relieved by adding lactose or isopropyl-β-D-thiogalactopyranoside (IPTG). lac repressor encoded by lacI
   1181..1680    +  promoter       PGK promoter: mouse phosphoglycerate kinase 1 promoter
   1692..1725    +  protein_bind   lox71: Left element (LE) mutant of loxP (Araki et al., 2010). Cre-mediated recombination occurs in the 8-bp core sequence (GCATACAT). Cre recombinase
   1737..1871    +  polyA_signal   SV40 poly(A) signal: SV40 polyadenylation signal
   1900..1933    +  protein_bind   lox71: Left element (LE) mutant of loxP (Araki et al., 2010). Cre-mediated recombination occurs in the 8-bp core sequence (GCATACAT). Cre recombinase
   1946..1969    +  CDS            OVA peptide: antigenic CD8+ T cell epitope from chicken ovalbumin
   1991..2047    +  CDS            P2A: 2A peptide from porcine teschovirus-1 polyprotein Eukaryotic ribosomes fail to insert a peptide bond between the Gly and Pro residues, yielding separate polypeptides.
   2048..2740    +  CDS            mScarlet: mScarlet is a basic (constitutively fluorescent) red fluorescent protein published in 2016, derived from synthetic construct. It has moderate acid sensitivity.
   2779..3367    +  misc_feature   WPRE: woodchuck hepatitis virus posttranscriptional regulatory element
   3371..3401    -  misc_feature   MCS (fragment): pBluescript multiple cloning site
   3413..3637    +  polyA_signal   bGH poly(A) signal: bovine growth hormone polyadenylation signal
   3641..3662    +  promoter       SV40 promoter (fragment): SV40 enhancer and early promoter
   4199..4216    +  CDS            9xHis (fragment): 9xHis affinity tag
   5114..5271    +  CDS            lacZα (fragment): LacZα fragment of β-galactosidase; lacZ fragment
   5277..5376    -  misc_feature   bom (fragment): basis of mobility region from pBR322
   5478..5513    -  CDS            rop (fragment): Rop protein, which maintains plasmids at low copy number; rop
   5608..5712    +  promoter       AmpR promoter: bla
   5713..6573    +  CDS            AmpR: β-lactamase; bla; confers resistance to ampicillin, carbenicillin, and related antibiotics
   6744..7332    +  rep_origin     ori: high-copy-number ColE1/pMB1/pBR322/pUC origin of replication
>Addgene plasmid #172438 | H11-mScarletSIIN | addgene full sequence | sequence record 384388 | Addgene NGS Result
GCGCCCAATACGCAAACCGCCTCTCCCCGCGCGTTGGCCGATTCATTAATGCAGCTGGCACGACAGGTTT
CCCGACTGGAAAGCGGGCAGTGAGCGCAACGCAATTAATGTGAGTTAGCTCACTCATTAGGCACCCCAGG
CTTTACACTTTATGCTTCCGGCTCGTATGTTGTGTGGAATTGTGAGCGGATAACAATTTCACACAGGAAA
CAGCTATGACCATGATTACGCCAAGCTTACGTAAACAGTCTTCCAGGGGATAAGAACCTTACAGAAAAAG
CAGAAATGCCTGGGGCACTGGATTACCGATGTAATCAAATTCAGTCCTTGAATTGAACACAGGATTGCCT
AGAGCAAGGCCAGCCAGAGATTCATCTCAGAGGGAGAAAGGTGTCTTTGGAGCAATTTTGTGGTAATCTA
GTATGTATCACATAAGTTTAGACGCATTTGGGACTGGAAAGATGTGAACAAAGCACCCTATGGCTCACAT
CTGTCATTAACTCTAGTTCCAGTGCACCTGACACCGTCTTCTGGCCTCTGCAGTGACCAAGCACATGGGT
AGTATGTAGACATATACATAAGCAAAACACACATCATTAAAAAGTGACATTTCCCAAAGGAAGCTGAAGA
ACCAGTTCTTGAGAAGATAGTAGAAATCAGAAGGGGAAATAGTAGACATACAGAGGGACTGACCAGGTTG
TGTCACCTTTATAGGCTAGGCTAATGGATGATCGACACTAGCGCTCTTTGTGAAGGACACACAAATGAGA
CATAGTTTATAGGACTAAACACACTTCTAAGCAATTTAATGAGACTTAAGACCCTGTCTCTAGCAAATAC
TCTGGATGATATTCAGCTCAAGGCTCTTGTCAGACATGTTTCCATTTTCAAGGTGAGCTAACTGGCCAAA
ACTGCCAACAACCTGTAGTGAATAGAGAAGATGAGAAAATCTGGATTCTCAAATGACCTAATGAAAGCCA
CTGGAGCGCCATATGGTTTCTGTGAAAATGCCTTTTCAATCATTAACCTCTTAAATGAGTGTTAGCATCC
TAACTAATGAGTGGTGCAGAATAGTGGGTCTGCTTAGCTTAACTAAGGCCAAGAAAACAAAACAGGAAAT
TCATTCCATGTCATGAGACTCATACTGTTTGATCAGTGTGAGGGAGTGTAAAGCTGGTTTGGGTAGGGGA
GGCGCTTTTCCCAAGGCAGTCTGGAGCATGCGCTTTAGCAGCCCCGCTGGGCACTTGGCGCTACACAAGT
GGCCTCTGGCCTCGCACACATTCCACATCCACCGGTAGGCGCCAACCGGCTCCGTTCTTTGGTGGCCCCT
TCGCGCCACCTTCTACTCCTCCCCTAGTCAGGAAGTTCCCCCCCGCCCCGCAGCTCGCGTCGTGCAGGAC
GTGACAAATGGAAGTAGCACGTGTCACTAGTCTCGTGCAGATGGACAGCACCGCTGAGCAATGGAAGCGG
GTAGGCCTTTGGGGCAGCGGCCAATAGCAGCTTTGCTCCTTCGCTTTCTGGGCTCAGAGGCTGGGAAGGG
GTGGGTCCGGGGGCGGGCTCAGGGGCGGGCTCAGGGGCGGGGCGGGCGCCCGAAGGTCCTCCGGAGGCCC
GGCATTCTGCACGCTTCAAAAGCGCACGTCTGCCGCGCTGTTCTCCTCTTCCTCATCTCCGGGCCTTTCG
GCCACCATGGTTACCGTTCGTATAGCATACATTATACGAAGTTATTTGTTGTTGTTAACTTGTTTATTGC
AGCTTATAATGGTTACAAATAAAGCAATAGCATCACAAATTTCACAAATAAAGCATTTTTTTCACTGCAT
TCTAGTTGTGGTTTGTCCAAACTCATCAATGTATCTTATCATGTCTGGATCTGCGACTCTAGAGGATCAT
AATCAGCCATACCGTTCGTATAGCATACATTATACGAAGTTATGAGCAGCTCGAGAGTATAATCAACTTT
GAAAAACTGTCAGCAGAGGCTGGCAGCGGCGCCACGAACTTCTCTCTGTTAAAGCAAGCAGGAGACGTGG
AAGAAAACCCCGGTCCTGTGAGCAAGGGCGAGGCAGTGATCAAGGAGTTCATGCGGTTCAAGGTGCACAT
GGAGGGCTCCATGAACGGCCACGAGTTCGAGATCGAGGGCGAGGGCGAGGGCCGCCCCTACGAGGGCACC
CAGACCGCCAAGCTGAAGGTGACCAAGGGTGGCCCCCTGCCCTTCTCCTGGGACATCCTGTCCCCTCAGT
TCATGTACGGCTCCAGGGCCTTCACCAAGCACCCCGCCGACATCCCCGACTACTATAAGCAGTCCTTCCC
CGAGGGCTTCAAGTGGGAGCGCGTGATGAACTTCGAGGACGGCGGCGCCGTGACCGTGACCCAGGACACC
TCCCTGGAGGACGGCACCCTGATCTACAAGGTGAAGCTCCGCGGCACCAACTTCCCTCCTGACGGCCCCG
TAATGCAGAAGAAGACAATGGGCTGGGAAGCGTCCACCGAGCGGTTGTACCCCGAGGACGGCGTGCTGAA
GGGCGACATTAAGATGGCCCTGCGCCTGAAGGACGGCGGCCGCTACCTGGCGGACTTCAAGACCACCTAC
AAGGCCAAGAAGCCCGTGCAGATGCCCGGCGCCTACAACGTCGACCGCAAGTTGGACATCACCTCCCACA
ACGAGGACTACACCGTGGTGGAACAGTACGAACGCTCCGAGGGCCGCCACTCCACCGGCGGCATGGACGA
GCTGTACAAGTAAAAACGTTGTTGTTTGGGGTTGAATTACTCTTCGGTAATCAACCTCTGGATTACAAAA
TTTGTGAAAGATTGACTGGTATTCTTAACTATGTTGCTCCTTTTACGCTATGTGGATACGCTGCTTTAAT
GCCTTTGTATCATGCTATTGCTTCCCGTATGGCTTTCATTTTCTCCTCCTTGTATAAATCCTGGTTGCTG
TCTCTTTATGAGGAGTTGTGGCCCGTTGTCAGGCAACGTGGCGTGGTGTGCACTGTGTTTGCTGACGCAA
CCCCCACTGGTTGGGGCATTGCCACCACCTGTCAGCTCCTTTCCGGGACTTTCGCTTTCCCCCTCCCTAT
TGCCACGGCGGAACTCATCGCCGCCTGCCTTGCCCGCTGCTGGACAGGGGCTCGGCTGTTGGGCACTGAC
AATTCCGTGGTGTTGTCGGGGAAATCATCGTCCTTTCCTTGGCTGCTCGCCTGTGTTGCCACCTGGATTC
TGCGCGGGACGTCCTTCTGCTACGTCCCTTCGGCCCTCAATCCAGCGGACCTTCCTTCCCGCGGCCTGCT
GCCGGCTCTGCGGCCTCTTCCGCGTCTTCGCCTTCGCCCTCAGACGAGTCGGATCTCCCTTTGGGCCGCC
TCCCCGCATCCCCGGGGGATCCACTAGTTCTAGAGCGGCCGATCAGCCTCGACTGTGCCTTCTAGTTGCC
AGCCATCTGTTGTTTGCCCCTCCCCCGTGCCTTCCTTGACCCTGGAAGGTGCCACTCCCACTGTCCTTTC
CTAATAAAATGAGGAAATTGCATCGCATTGTCTGAGTAGGTGTCATTCTATTCTGGGGGGTGGGGTGGGG
CAGGACAGCAAGGGGGAGGATTGGGAAGACAATAGCAGGCATGCTGGGGATGCGGTGGGCTCTATGGCTT
CTGAGGCGGAAAGAACCAGCTGGGGCTCGAGATCCACTAGTTCTAGCCTCGAGGCTAGAGCAAACACGAG
GTTCCCTTAGACCTCAGGAGAAAAAGTCTTTGGCTGTAAGAACACACCTCAGTGGATGTGGTAGACTATG
CCTTTACTCTTTTTTTTTTTTTTTTTTTTTTTTGGGTTTTTTCGAGACAGGGTTTCTCTGTGTAGCCTTG
GCTGTCCTGGAACTCACTTTGTTGACCAGGCTGGCCTCGAACTCAGAGATCCGCCTGCCTCTGCCTCTCA
AGTGCTAGAATTAAAAGTGTGCGCCACCACTCCCAGCTATATAGACTATGCCTTTAATCAGGACACTTGG
GAGGCAGGGGGATCTCAAATTCAATTCCAGACAGATGACTGACAAACACACACATACACCATTCGTCTTT
TCTTTTTTTCTTTTTTCTTTTGAAAACAGGTTTCTCTATGCAGCCCTGGCTTTCCTAGAATTCAATCTAT
AGACCCAGCTGGCCTCAAACACAGAACCTCTTGCCTCTGCCTCCTCAACACTATGACTAAAGGTGTGAAC
CACCACCACCACCACCCACCTGGCCAAAGAATGAATTGAGTGAATAAGTACGAGTGCAACTCTCCAGCAG
CCTGAGGCAAGAAAGCTTAACAGTTGAACCTGAGACCCTACTTCGTTTGTGTTGTACATATCTTCTCATA
ATGAACTAGGCAGCCTAGTCTCTCTACCAAATACACCATGCACTTACACCTCCTCAAACCAACTGCAACA
GCTACACACATTTCCATGGCTTGCCTGTAATAATAAATTCACAAACTTCCTCTAAGTAACTTTTAGTGGA
AATCTACCAGGTTATGCCTATTTGTGATTGGGTGCACAGATGACTAGATGAGATGTAATTTGGGAAGTGA
CATGCAATAGGAAAAATGAATATATAACCTATAAATAGAAAACACCAAGGCAAGCGTGGTGACTCACACC
TTTAATTAGCACTTGGGAGGCAGAAGTCGCATCATCTCTTAGGTCAAGGCCAATCTAGTTCCAGACCAGC
AAGGACAACAGAAACCTTGCCTTGATATAAACATTTTAAAACTTTAAAAATAGAGAAGCCCAAACTCTGC
TCATTGGTAATCTACCCTTCCTTTCTTTAGACACCTTGAGAAGCTAGGCTACATAGCTTTGGGTCCTTAC
GTACCCCCACTCACTCAGCCTGCAGTCAATCTCTGATAGTGTTTCCTGCCATAAGCTACACTACTGTTTT
GCTCCAAACCTTACTTCTAGTACAAATCCATGTGAGGTCTTCGTTTCAATTTGGGGGGGAAGAGGCCAGA
ACACTTGCCGCAGATCCCAACAACGGGCAGCACATTCCCAGCTAGTGTATCTGATACAAACTCTATCTTC
ATTCAGAACCATCAAGTCTAAGCCCCAAGAGCAAAGGTAAATTCATGTATGTTTGGCTGGAGAAAGCATT
TCAATTCACTGGCCGTCGTTTTACAACGTCGTGACTGGGAAAACCCTGGCGTTACCCAACTTAATCGCCT
TGCAGCACATCCCCCTTTCGCCAGCTGGCGTAATAGCGAAGAGGCCCGCACCGATCGCCCTTCCCAACAG
TTGCGCAGCCTGAATGGCGAATGGCGCCTGATGCGGTATTTTCTCCTTACGCATCTGTGCGGTATTTCAC
ACCGCATATGGTGCACTCTCAGTACAATCTGCTCTGATGCCGCATAGTTAAGCCAGCCCCGACACCCGCC
AACACCCGCTGACGCGCCCTGACGGGCTTGTCTGCTCCCGGCATCCGCTTACAGACAAGCTGTGACCGTC
TCCGGGAGCTGCATGTGTCAGAGGTTTTCACCGTCATCACCGAAACGCGCGAGACGAAAGGGCCTCGTGA
TACGCCTATTTTTATAGGTTAATGTCATGATAATAATGGTTTCTTAGACGTCAGGTGGCACTTTTCGGGG
AAATGTGCGCGGAACCCCTATTTGTTTATTTTTCTAAATACATTCAAATATGTATCCGCTCATGAGACAA
TAACCCTGATAAATGCTTCAATAATATTGAAAAAGGAAGAGTATGAGTATTCAACATTTCCGTGTCGCCC
TTATTCCCTTTTTTGCGGCATTTTGCCTTCCTGTTTTTGCTCACCCAGAAACGCTGGTGAAAGTAAAAGA
TGCTGAAGATCAGTTGGGTGCACGAGTGGGTTACATCGAACTGGATCTCAACAGCGGTAAGATCCTTGAG
AGTTTTCGCCCCGAAGAACGTTTTCCAATGATGAGCACTTTTAAAGTTCTGCTATGTGGCGCGGTATTAT
CCCGTATTGACGCCGGGCAAGAGCAACTCGGTCGCCGCATACACTATTCTCAGAATGACTTGGTTGAGTA
CTCACCAGTCACAGAAAAGCATCTTACGGATGGCATGACAGTAAGAGAATTATGCAGTGCTGCCATAACC
ATGAGTGATAACACTGCGGCCAACTTACTTCTGACAACGATCGGAGGACCGAAGGAGCTAACCGCTTTTT
TGCACAACATGGGGGATCATGTAACTCGCCTTGATCGTTGGGAACCGGAGCTGAATGAAGCCATACCAAA
CGACGAGCGTGACACCACGATGCCTGTAGCAATGGCAACAACGTTGCGCAAACTATTAACTGGCGAACTA
CTTACTCTAGCTTCCCGGCAACAATTAATAGACTGGATGGAGGCGGATAAAGTTGCAGGACCACTTCTGC
GCTCGGCCCTTCCGGCTGGCTGGTTTATTGCTGATAAATCTGGAGCCGGTGAGCGTGGGTCTCGCGGTAT
CATTGCAGCACTGGGGCCAGATGGTAAGCCCTCCCGTATCGTAGTTATCTACACGACGGGGAGTCAGGCA
ACTATGGATGAACGAAATAGACAGATCGCTGAGATAGGTGCCTCACTGATTAAGCATTGGTAACTGTCAG
ACCAAGTTTACTCATATATACTTTAGATTGATTTAAAACTTCATTTTTAATTTAAAAGGATCTAGGTGAA
GATCCTTTTTGATAATCTCATGACCAAAATCCCTTAACGTGAGTTTTCGTTCCACTGAGCGTCAGACCCC
GTAGAAAAGATCAAAGGATCTTCTTGAGATCCTTTTTTTCTGCGCGTAATCTGCTGCTTGCAAACAAAAA
AACCACCGCTACCAGCGGTGGTTTGTTTGCCGGATCAAGAGCTACCAACTCTTTTTCCGAAGGTAACTGG
CTTCAGCAGAGCGCAGATACCAAATACTGTTCTTCTAGTGTAGCCGTAGTTAGGCCACCACTTCAAGAAC
TCTGTAGCACCGCCTACATACCTCGCTCTGCTAATCCTGTTACCAGTGGCTGCTGCCAGTGGCGATAAGT
CGTGTCTTACCGGGTTGGACTCAAGACGATAGTTACCGGATAAGGCGCAGCGGTCGGGCTGAACGGGGGG
TTCGTGCACACAGCCCAGCTTGGAGCGAACGACCTACACCGAACTGAGATACCTACAGCGTGAGCTATGA
GAAAGCGCCACGCTTCCCGAAGGGAGAAAGGCGGACAGGTATCCGGTAAGCGGCAGGGTCGGAACAGGAG
AGCGCACGAGGGAGCTTCCAGGGGGAAACGCCTGGTATCTTTATAGTCCTGTCGGGTTTCGCCACCTCTG
ACTTGAGCGTCGATTTTTGTGATGCTCGTCAGGGGGGCGGAGCCTATGGAAAAACGCCAGCAACGCGGCC
TTTTTACGGTTCCTGGCCTTTTGCTGGCCTTTTGCTCACATGTTCTTTCCTGCGTTATCCCCTGATTCTG
TGGATAACCGTATTACCGCCTTTGAGTGAGCTGATACCGCTCGCCGCAGCCGAACGACCGAGCGCAGCGA
GTCAGTGAGCGAGGAAGCGGAAGA
